Addgene plasmid #19421: BacPAK GST-Uch37N
Depositing lab: Joan Conaway & Ronald Conaway. Depositing organization: Stowers Institute for Medical Research. Publication: Proteasome recruitment and activation of the Uch37 deubiquitinating enzyme by Adrm1. Yao T, Song L, Xu W, DeMartino GN, Florens L, Swanson SK, Washburn MP, Conaway RC, Conaway JW, Cohen RE. Nat Cell Biol. 2006 Sep . 8(9):994-1002. 10.1038/ncb1460 PubMed 16906146.
Backbone
  Vector backbone: BacPAK8
  Backbone manufacturer: Clontech
  Backbone size w/o insert (bp): 5400
  Vector type: Insect Expression
Growth in bacteria
  Bacterial resistance: Ampicillin, 100 μg/mL
  Growth temperature: 37°C
  Growth strain: DH5alpha
  Copy number: Unknown
Gene/Insert
  Gene/Insert name: Uch37 1-239 (alt name: Uchl5)
  Species: H. sapiens (human)
  Insert size (bp): 1452
  GenBank ID: Uchl5
  Entrez Gene: UCHL5 (a.k.a. CGI-70, INO80R, UCH-L5, UCH37)
  Tag / fusion protein: His (N terminal on backbone); GST (N terminal on backbone)
  Cloning method: Restriction Enzyme; 5′ cloning site BamHI (not destroyed); 3′ cloning site EcoRI (not destroyed)
  Sequencing primers: 5′ Bac1; 3′ Bac2
Terms and licenses: Academic/Nonprofit Terms; Industry Terms: Not Available to Industry
How to cite: BacPAK GST-Uch37N was a gift from Joan Conaway & Ronald Conaway (Addgene plasmid # 19421 ; http://n2t.net/addgene:19421 ; RRID:Addgene_19421)
