[The description below was written by a language model from this plasmid's Addgene catalogue record.]
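Description:
BacPAK GST-Uch37N is a baculovirus transfer plasmid for insect cell expression, built on the Clontech BacPAK8 backbone (about 5.4 kb without insert). It is propagated in E. coli under ampicillin selection; the record lists the copy number as unknown and gives no feature table, so the bacterial origin, the promoter and the flanking viral sequences are not explicitly documented. Transfer vectors of this type generally place the gene of interest between baculoviral homology regions, so that co-transfection with viral DNA into insect cells yields a recombinant baculovirus carrying the expression cassette. The specific promoter driving expression in this construct is not stated in the record.

The insert encodes residues 1-239 of human Uch37 (UCHL5, also known as UCH-L5 or INO80R), an N-terminal fragment of this deubiquitinating enzyme, as the "N" in the plasmid name suggests. It was cloned by restriction digestion between BamHI and EcoRI sites, both of which are retained. The protein is produced with N-terminal His and GST tags, which the record attributes to the backbone. The listed insert size of 1452 bp is larger than a 239-codon fragment alone would require, so it may include tag sequence, though the record does not say so. The dual tags allow affinity purification on metal chelate or glutathione resins and make the protein suitable for GST pull-down assays.

The associated publication concerns proteasome recruitment and activation of Uch37 by Adrm1. This suggests the construct was used to make recombinant truncated Uch37 in insect cells for biochemical binding and activity studies.
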