>Addgene plasmid #19421 | BacPAK GST-Uch37N | addgene partial sequence | sequence record 25527 | pGEX-5 5'-GGGCTGGCAAGCCACGTTTGGTG-3'
GCANCTCAATCGGACTGGTTCCGCGTGGATCCATGACGGGCAACGCCGGGGAGTGGTGCCTCATGGAAAG
CGACCCCGGGGTCTTCACCGAGCTCATTAAAGGATTCGGTTGCCGAGGAGCCCAAGTAGAAGAAATATGG
AGTTTAGAGCCTGAGAATTTTGAAAAATTAAAGCCAGTTCATGGGTTAATTTTTCTTTTCAAGTGGCAGC
CAGGAGAAGAACCAGCAGGCTCTGTGGTTCAGGACTCCCGACTTGACACGATATTTTTTGCTAAGCAGGT
AATTAATAATGCTTGTGCTACTCAAGCCATAGTGAGTGTGTTACTGAACTGTACCCACCAGGATGTCCAT
TTAGGCGAGACATTATCAGAGTTTAAAGAATTTTCACAAAGTTTTGATGCAGCTATGAAAGGCTTGGCAC
TGAGCAATTCAGATGTGATTCGACAAGTACACAACAGTTTCGCCAGACAGCAAATGTTTGAATTTGATAC
GAAGACATCAGCAAAAGAAGAAGATGCTTTTCACTTTGTCAGTTATGTTCCTGTTAATGGGAGACTTNAG
TTTNTGGNNTGGGNTAAAAAGAGGNNCCGATTGATTTANGTGCATGCACTCANATGTGGTCANNATAGGC
TGCCCGGCNNGAAAAAAAACCNCCNNCCNGGGGGGGGGTNTTNTTTTTTTTTTTNGNGGGGGCCNTGNGC
CGACAGAAAATGATNATGACAGAGANNCAGANTGAGATTCCGGCGCGCTANTATGANCNGTTATANNNTT
ATAGNCAATCGGNTGTGATCNGNATGTGCNNTTAAATCTAATTAACTAGGGGGNNANGAANAAGTNCCCT
NTTATATAC
