>Addgene plasmid #19421 | BacPAK GST-Uch37N | addgene partial sequence | sequence record 25528 | Bac2 5'-ACAACGCACAGAATCTAGCG-3'
AGCATACCGGAACATTAATTAAGCGGCCGCCCGGGAATTCTCACTCTGCTATCTTCTGCTCATATATCAT
TTTTCTGTCAGACACAATGGCCATTAAATTAAATCGAATTTCACCTTCACTGTACTTTTGTATCCTTTTT
TCTATGACAGGCCTTACTGCACTGATCCAATCATCTTGATTGCATGCACCTAAATCAATCGGTCCTTCTC
TTAATCCATCTAATTCATACAGTCTCCCATTAACAGGAACATAACTGACAAAGTGAAAAGCATCTTCTTC
TTTTGCTGATGTCTTCGTATCAAATTCAAACATTTGCTGTCTGGCGAAACTGTTGTGTACTTGTCGAATC
ACATCTGAATTGCTCAGTGCCAAGCCTTTCATAGCTGCATCAAAACTTTGTGAAAATTCTTTAAACTCTG
ATAATGTCTCGCCTAAATGGACATCCTGGTGGGTACAGTTCAGTAACACACTCACTATGGCTTGAGTAGC
ACAAGCATTATTAATTACCTGCTTAGCAAAAAATATCGTGTCAAGTCGGGAGTCCTGAACCACAGAGCCT
GCTGGTTCTTCTCCTGGCTGCCACTTGAAAAGAAAAATTAACCCATGAACTGGCTTTAATTTTTCAAAAT
TCTCAGGCTCTAAACTCCATATTTCTTCTACTTGGGCTCCTCGGCAACCGAATCCTTTAATGAGCTCGGT
GAAGACCCCGGGGTCGCTTTCANNGAGGCNCACTCCCGGGCGTGGCCGGCANGANCCNCNNGAACCAGAT
CGATTTNGGAGGAGGNCGCACCACCAACGTGGCTGGCAG
